Addgene plasmid #169766: pECO300
Purpose: (Empty Backbone) Express SpCas9 and Kanamycin resistance gene
Depositing lab: Sang-Gyu Kim. Depositing organization: Korea Advanced Institute of Science and Technology. Publication: A multiplex guide RNA expression system and its efficacy for plant genome engineering. Oh Y, Lee B, Kim H, Kim SG. Plant Methods. 2020 Mar 12;16:37. doi: 10.1186/s13007-020-00580-x. eCollection 2020. PubMed 32190101.
Backbone
  Vector backbone: pHAtC
  Vector type: Plant Expression ; Plant Binary vector
  Promoter: 35S, AtU6
  Selectable markers: Kanamycin
Growth in bacteria
  Bacterial resistance: Streptomycin, 50 μg/mL
  Growth temperature: 37°C
  Growth strain: DH5alpha
  Copy number: Unknown
Terms and licenses: Academic/Nonprofit Terms; Industry Terms: Not Available to Industry
How to cite: pECO300 was a gift from Sang-Gyu Kim (Addgene plasmid # 169766 ; http://n2t.net/addgene:169766 ; RRID:Addgene_169766)
