[The description below was written by a language model from this plasmid's Addgene catalogue record and pLannotate feature annotations shown in this document.]
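Description:
pECO300 is a plant binary vector built on the pHAtC backbone and intended for Agrobacterium-mediated delivery of a CRISPR/Cas9 genome-editing cassette into plants. It is catalogued as an empty backbone, meaning that it carries the nuclease and the plant selection marker but no specific guide sequence has been recorded. The 14.2 kb plasmid replicates in E. coli through a ColE1/pBR322-type origin (with the bom mobilisation region) and in Agrobacterium through the pVS1 replicon, comprising oriV, RepA and the StaA stability protein. Bacterial selection relies on an aadA aminoglycoside adenylyltransferase gene conferring streptomycin and spectinomycin resistance, preceded by a class 1 integron Pc promoter fragment.

Between the nopaline-type left and right T-DNA border repeats sit three functional units. Streptococcus pyogenes Cas9 is driven by the constitutive CaMV 35S promoter with a fragment of the TMV omega translational enhancer, and is terminated by a CaMV polyadenylation signal; the coding sequence is flanked by attB1 and attB2 sites, indicating that it was introduced by Gateway recombination. A NOS promoter–nptII–NOS terminator cassette provides kanamycin selection of transformed plant tissue. An S. pyogenes guide RNA scaffold lies on the opposite strand; the catalogue lists an AtU6 promoter for guide expression, although the automated annotation does not mark that promoter. The CaMV protein fragment annotated just upstream of the 35S promoter most likely reflects viral sequence that overlaps the extended promoter region, and other small CDS fragments appear to be incidental homology hits. The associated work concerns multiplex guide RNA expression for plant genome engineering, so the vector serves as a recipient for user-supplied guides.
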