Features (pLannotate 1.2.2; 25 found; start..end, strand, type, name):
      1..345     +  promoter       CaMV 35S promoter: strong constitutive promoter from cauliflower mosaic virus
    298..344     +  promoter       minimal CaMV 35S promoter: minimal 35S promoter from cauliflower mosaic virus
    377..402     +  misc_feature   TMV Ω (fragment): translational enhancer from the tobacco mosaic virus 5'-leader sequence (Gallie et al., 1988)
    445..469     +  protein_bind   attB1: mutant version of attB; recombination site for the Gateway® BP reaction BP Clonase™
    472..4575    +  CDS            cas9: CAS9_STRP1 - Also known as csn1 From Streptococcus pyogenes serotype M1.
   4643..4667    -  protein_bind   attB2: mutant version of attB; recombination site for the Gateway® BP reaction BP Clonase™
   4738..4897    +  polyA_signal   CaMV poly(A) signal (fragment): cauliflower mosaic virus polyadenylation signal
   4987..5011    +  misc_feature   RB T-DNA repeat: right border repeat from nopaline C58 T-DNA
   5381..5782    +  CDS            Y4CG_SINFN (fragment): Protein inferred from homology: Swiss-Prot protein existence level 3. From Sinorhizobium fredii (strain NBRC 101917 / NGR234).
   6342..6971    +  CDS            pVS1 StaA: stability protein from the Pseudomonas plasmid pVS1 (Heeb et al., 2000)
   7400..8473    +  CDS            pVS1 RepA: replication protein from the Pseudomonas plasmid pVS1 (Heeb et al., 2000)
   8539..8733    +  rep_origin     pVS1 oriV: origin of replication for the Pseudomonas plasmid pVS1 (Heeb et al., 2000)
   8936..8975    +  CDS            rop (fragment): Rop protein, which maintains plasmids at low copy number; rop
   9077..9217    +  misc_feature   bom: basis of mobility region from pBR322
   9403..9991    -  rep_origin     ori: high-copy-number ColE1/pMB1/pBR322/pUC origin of replication
  10237..11024   -  CDS            SmR (fragment): aminoglycoside adenylyltransferase (Murphy, 1985); aadA; confers resistance to spectinomycin and streptomycin
  11035..11091   -  CDS            GmR (fragment): gentamycin acetyltransferase; aacC1; confers resistance to gentamycin
  11267..11290   -  promoter       Pc promoter (fragment): intI1 (promoter lies within the coding sequence); class 1 integron promoter
  11549..11573   +  misc_feature   LB T-DNA repeat: left border repeat from nopaline C58 T-DNA
  11666..11918   -  terminator     NOS terminator: nopaline synthase terminator and poly(A) signal
  11934..12071   -  CDS            yokD (fragment): YOKD_BACSU - Experimental evidence at protein level: Swiss-Prot protein existence level 1. May contribute to antibiotic resistance. From Bacillus subtilis (strain 168).
  12078..12872   -  CDS            NeoR/KanR: aminoglycoside phosphotransferase from Tn5; aph(3')-II (or nptII); confers resistance to neomycin, kanamycin, and G418 (Geneticin®)
  12908..13087   -  promoter       NOS promoter: nopaline synthase promoter
  13191..13266   -  misc_RNA       gRNA scaffold: guide RNA scaffold for the Streptococcus pyogenes CRISPR/Cas9 system
  13581..14180   +  CDS            IBMP_CAMVB (fragment): Experimental evidence at protein level: Swiss-Prot protein existence level 1. Enhances the ribosomal termination-reinitiation event leading to the translation of major open reading frames on the polycistronic viral RNAs. From Cauliflower mosaic virus (strain Bari 1) (CaMV).
>Addgene plasmid #169766 | pECO300 | addgene full sequence | sequence record 356747 | Addgene NGS Result
TGAGACTTTTCAACAAAGGGTAATATCGGGAAACCTCCTCGGATTCCATTGCCCAGCTATCTGTCACTTC
ATCAAAAGGACAGTAGAAAAGGAAGGTGGCACCTACAAATGCCATCATTGCGATAAAGGAAAGGCTATCG
TTCAAGATGCCCCTGCCGACAGTGGTCCCAAAGATGGACCCCCACCCACGAGGAGCATCGTGGAAAAAGA
AGACGTTCCAACCACGTCTTCAAAGCAAGTGGATTGATGTGATATCTCCACTGACGTAAGGGATGACGCA
CAATCCCACTATCCTTCGCAAGACCCTTCCTCTATATAAGGAAGTTCATTTCATTTGGAGAGGACTCCGG
TATTTTTACAACAATTACCACAACAAAACAAACAACAAACAACATTACAATTTACTATTCTAGTCGACCT
GCAGGCGGCCGCACTAGTGATATCACAAGTTTGTACAAAAAAGCAGGCTTCATGGACAAGAAGTACAGCA
TCGGCCTGGACATCGGTACCAACAGCGTGGGCTGGGCCGTGATCACCGACGAGTACAAGGTGCCCAGCAA
GAAGTTCAAGGTGCTGGGCAACACCGACCGCCACAGCATCAAGAAGAACCTGATCGGCGCCCTGCTGTTC
GACAGCGGCGAGACCGCCGAGGCCACCCGCCTGAAGCGCACCGCCCGCCGCCGCTACACCCGCCGCAAGA
ACCGCATCTGCTACCTGCAGGAGATCTTCAGCAACGAGATGGCCAAGGTGGACGACAGCTTCTTCCACCG
CCTGGAGGAGAGCTTCCTGGTGGAGGAGGACAAGAAGCACGAGCGCCACCCCATCTTCGGCAACATCGTG
GACGAGGTGGCCTACCACGAGAAGTACCCCACCATCTACCATCTGCGCAAGAAGCTGGTGGACAGCACCG
ACAAGGCCGACCTGCGCCTGATCTACCTGGCCCTGGCCCACATGATCAAGTTCCGCGGCCACTTCCTGAT
CGAGGGCGACCTGAACCCCGACAACAGCGACGTGGACAAGCTGTTCATCCAGCTGGTGCAGACCTACAAC
CAGCTGTTCGAGGAGAACCCCATCAACGCCAGCGGCGTGGACGCCAAGGCCATCCTGAGCGCCCGCCTGA
GCAAGAGCCGCCGCCTGGAGAACCTGATCGCCCAGCTGCCCGGCGAGAAGAAGAACGGCCTGTTCGGCAA
CCTGATCGCCCTGAGCCTGGGCCTGACCCCCAACTTCAAGAGCAACTTCGACCTGGCCGAGGACGCCAAG
CTGCAGCTGAGCAAGGACACCTACGACGACGACCTGGACAACCTGCTGGCCCAGATCGGCGACCAGTACG
CCGACCTGTTCCTGGCCGCCAAGAACCTGAGCGACGCCATCCTGCTGAGCGACATCCTGCGCGTGAACAC
CGAGATCACCAAGGCCCCCCTGAGCGCCAGCATGATCAAGCGCTACGACGAGCACCACCAGGACCTGACC
CTGCTGAAGGCCCTGGTGCGCCAGCAGCTGCCCGAGAAGTACAAGGAGATCTTCTTCGACCAGAGCAAGA
ACGGCTACGCCGGCTACATCGACGGCGGCGCCAGCCAGGAGGAGTTCTACAAGTTCATCAAGCCCATCCT
GGAGAAGATGGACGGCACCGAGGAGCTGCTGGTGAAGCTGAACCGCGAGGACCTGCTGCGCAAGCAGCGC
ACCTTCGACAACGGCAGCATCCCCCACCAGATCCACCTGGGCGAGCTGCACGCCATCCTGCGCCGCCAGG
AGGACTTCTACCCCTTCCTGAAGGACAACCGCGAGAAGATCGAGAAGATCCTGACCTTCCGCATCCCCTA
CTACGTGGGCCCCCTGGCCCGCGGCAACAGCCGCTTCGCCTGGATGACCCGCAAGAGCGAGGAGACCATC
ACCCCCTGGAACTTCGAGGAGGTGGTGGACAAGGGCGCCAGCGCCCAGAGCTTCATCGAGCGCATGACCA
ACTTCGACAAGAACCTGCCCAACGAGAAGGTGCTGCCCAAGCACAGCCTGCTGTACGAGTACTTCACCGT
GTACAACGAGCTGACCAAGGTGAAGTACGTGACCGAGGGCATGCGCAAGCCCGCCTTCCTGAGCGGCGAG
CAGAAGAAGGCCATCGTGGACCTGCTGTTCAAGACCAACCGCAAGGTGACCGTGAAGCAGCTGAAGGAGG
ACTACTTCAAGAAGATCGAGTGCTTCGACAGCGTGGAGATCAGCGGCGTGGAGGACCGCTTCAACGCCAG
CCTGGGCACCTACCACGACCTGCTGAAGATCATCAAGGACAAGGACTTCCTGGACAACGAGGAGAACGAG
GACATCCTGGAGGACATCGTGCTGACCCTGACCCTGTTCGAGGACCGCGAGATGATCGAGGAGCGCCTGA
AGACCTACGCCCACCTGTTCGACGACAAGGTGATGAAGCAGCTGAAGCGCCGCCGCTACACCGGCTGGGG
CCGCCTGAGCCGCAAGCTTATCAACGGCATCCGCGACAAGCAGAGCGGCAAGACCATCCTGGACTTCCTG
AAGAGCGACGGCTTCGCCAACCGCAACTTCATGCAGCTGATCCACGACGACAGCCTGACCTTCAAGGAGG
ACATCCAGAAGGCCCAGGTGAGCGGCCAGGGCGACAGCCTGCACGAGCACATCGCCAACCTGGCCGGCAG
CCCCGCCATCAAGAAGGGCATCCTGCAGACCGTGAAGGTGGTGGACGAGCTGGTGAAGGTGATGGGCCGC
CACAAGCCCGAGAACATCGTGATCGAGATGGCCCGCGAGAACCAGACCACCCAGAAGGGCCAGAAGAACA
GCCGCGAGCGCATGAAGCGCATCGAGGAGGGCATCAAGGAGCTGGGCAGCCAGATCCTGAAGGAGCACCC
CGTGGAGAACACCCAGCTGCAGAACGAGAAGCTGTACCTGTACTACCTGCAGAACGGCCGCGACATGTAC
GTGGACCAGGAGCTGGACATCAACCGCCTGAGCGACTACGACGTGGACCACATCGTGCCCCAGAGCTTCC
TGAAGGACGACAGCATCGACAACAAGGTGCTGACCCGCAGCGACAAGAACCGCGGCAAGAGCGACAACGT
GCCCAGCGAGGAGGTGGTGAAGAAGATGAAGAACTACTGGCGCCAGCTGCTGAACGCCAAGCTGATCACC
CAGCGCAAGTTCGACAACCTGACCAAGGCCGAGCGCGGCGGCCTGAGCGAGCTGGACAAGGCCGGCTTCA
TCAAGCGCCAGCTGGTGGAGACCCGCCAGATCACCAAGCACGTGGCCCAGATCCTGGACAGCCGCATGAA
CACCAAGTACGACGAGAACGACAAGCTGATCCGCGAGGTGAAGGTGATCACCCTGAAGAGCAAGCTGGTG
AGCGACTTCCGCAAGGACTTCCAGTTCTACAAGGTGCGCGAGATCAACAACTACCACCACGCCCACGACG
CCTACCTGAACGCCGTGGTGGGCACCGCCCTGATCAAGAAGTACCCCAAGCTGGAGAGCGAGTTCGTGTA
CGGCGACTACAAGGTGTACGACGTGCGCAAGATGATCGCCAAGAGCGAGCAGGAGATCGGCAAGGCCACC
GCCAAGTACTTCTTCTACAGCAACATCATGAACTTCTTCAAGACCGAGATCACCCTGGCCAACGGCGAGA
TCCGCAAGCGCCCCCTGATCGAGACCAACGGCGAGACCGGCGAGATCGTGTGGGACAAGGGCCGCGACTT
CGCCACCGTGCGCAAGGTGCTGAGCATGCCCCAGGTGAACATCGTGAAGAAGACCGAGGTGCAGACCGGC
GGCTTCAGCAAGGAGAGCATCCTGCCCAAGCGCAACAGCGACAAGCTGATCGCCCGCAAGAAGGACTGGG
ACCCCAAGAAGTACGGCGGCTTCGACAGCCCCACCGTGGCCTACAGCGTGCTGGTGGTGGCCAAGGTGGA
GAAGGGCAAGAGCAAGAAGCTGAAGAGCGTGAAGGAGCTGCTGGGCATCACCATCATGGAGCGCAGCAGC
TTCGAGAAGAACCCCATCGACTTCCTGGAGGCCAAGGGCTACAAGGAGGTGAAGAAGGACCTGATCATCA
AGCTGCCCAAGTACAGCCTGTTCGAGCTGGAGAACGGCCGCAAGCGCATGCTGGCCAGCGCCGGCGAGCT
GCAGAAGGGCAACGAGCTGGCCCTGCCCAGCAAGTACGTGAACTTCCTGTACCTGGCCAGCCACTACGAG
AAGCTGAAGGGCAGCCCCGAGGACAACGAGCAGAAGCAGCTGTTCGTGGAGCAGCACAAGCACTACCTGG
ACGAGATCATCGAGCAGATCAGCGAGTTCAGCAAGCGCGTGATCCTGGCCGACGCCAACCTGGACAAGGT
GCTGAGCGCCTACAACAAGCACCGCGACAAGCCCATCCGCGAGCAGGCCGAGAACATCATCCACCTGTTC
ACCCTGACCAACCTGGGCGCCCCCGCCGCCTTCAAGTACTTCGACACCACCATCGACCGCAAGCGCTACA
CCAGCACCAAGGAGGTGCTGGACGCCACCCTGATCCACCAGAGCATCACCGGTCTGTACGAGACCCGCAT
CGACCTGAGCCAGCTGGGCGGCGACGGCGGCTCCGGACCTCCAAAGAAAAAGAGAAAAGTATACCCCTAC
GACGTGCCCGACTACGCCTAACACCCAGCTTTCTTGTACAAAGTGGTGATATCCCGCGGCCATGCTAGAG
TCCGCAAAAATCACCAGTCTCTCTCTACAAATCTATCTCTCTCTATTTTTCTCCAGAATAATGTGTGAGT
AGTTCCCAGATAAGGGAATTAGGGTTCTTATAGGGTTTCGCTCATGTGTTGAGCATATAAGAAACCCTTA
GTATGTATTTGTATTTGTAAAATACTTCTATCAATAAAATTTCTAATTCCTAAAACCAAAATCCAGTGAC
CTGCAGGCATGCGACGTCGGGCCCAAGCTTAGCTTGAGCTTGGATCAGATTGTCGTTTCCCGCCTTCAGT
TTAAACTATCAGTGTTTGACAGGATATATTGGCGGGTAAACCTAAGAGAAAAGAGCGTTTATTAGAATAA
TCGGATATTTAAAAGGGCGTGAAAAGGTTTATCCGTTCGTCCATTTGTATGTGCATGCCAACCACAGGGT
TCCCCTCGGGATCAAAGTACTTTAAAGTACTTTAAAGTACTTTAAAGTACTTTGATCCAACCCCTCCGCT
GCTATAGTGCAGTCGGCTTCTGACGTTCAGTGCAGCCGTCTTCTGAAAACGACATGTCGCACAAGTCCTA
AGTTACGCGACAGGCTGCCGCCCTGCCCTTTTCCTGGCGTTTTCTTGTCGCGTGTTTTAGTCGCATAAAG
TAGAATACTTGCGACTAGAACCGGAGACATTACGCCATGAACAAGAGCGCCGCCGCTGGCCTGCTGGGCT
ATGCCCGCGTCAGCACCGACGACCAGGACTTGACCAACCAACGGGCCGAACTGCACGCGGCCGGCTGCAC
CAAGCTGTTTTCCGAGAAGATCACCGGCACCAGGCGCGACCGCCCGGAGCTGGCCAGGATGCTTGACCAC
CTACGCCCTGGCGACGTTGTGACAGTGACCAGGCTAGACCGCCTGGCCCGCAGCACCCGCGACCTACTGG
ACATTGCCGAGCGCATCCAGGAGGCCGGCGCGGGCCTGCGTAGCCTGGCAGAGCCGTGGGCCGACACCAC
CACGCCGGCCGGCCGCATGGTGTTGACCGTGTTCGCCGGCATTGCCGAGTTCGAGCGTTCCCTAATCATC
GACCGCACCCGGAGCGGGCGCGAGGCCGCCAAGGCCCGAGGCGTGAAGTTTGGCCCCCGCCCTACCCTCA
CCCCGGCACAGATCGCGCACGCCCGCGAGCTGATCGACCAGGAAGGCCGCACCGTGAAAGAGGCGGCTGC
ACTGCTTGGCGTGCATCGCTCGACCCTGTACCGCGCACTTGAGCGCAGCGAGGAAGTGACGCCCACCGAG
GCCAGGCGGCGCGGTGCCTTCCGTGAGGACGCATTGACCGAGGCCGACGCCCTGGCGGCCGCCGAGAATG
AACGCCAAGAGGAACAAGCATGAAACCGCACCAGGACGGCCAGGACGAACCGTTTTTCATTACCGAAGAG
ATCGAGGCGGAGATGATCGCGGCCGGGTACGTGTTCGAGCCGCCCGCGCACGTCTCAACCGTGCGGCTGC
ATGAAATCCTGGCCGGTTTGTCTGATGCCAAGCTGGCGGCCTGGCCGGCCAGCTTGGCCGCTGAAGAAAC
CGAGCGCCGCCGTCTAAAAAGGTGATGTGTATTTGAGTAAAACAGCTTGCGTCATGCGGTCGCTGCGTAT
ATGATGCGATGAGTAAATAAACAAATACGCAAGGGGAACGCATGAAGGTTATCGCTGTACTTAACCAGAA
AGGCGGGTCAGGCAAGACGACCATCGCAACCCATCTAGCCCGCGCCCTGCAACTCGCCGGGGCCGATGTT
CTGTTAGTCGATTCCGATCCCCAGGGCAGTGCCCGCGATTGGGCGGCCGTGCGGGAAGATCAACCGCTAA
CCGTTGTCGGCATCGACCGCCCGACGATTGACCGCGACGTGAAGGCCATCGGCCGGCGCGACTTCGTAGT
GATCGACGGAGCGCCCCAGGCGGCGGACTTGGCTGTGTCCGCGATCAAGGCAGCCGACTTCGTGCTGATT
CCGGTGCAGCCAAGCCCTTACGACATATGGGCCACCGCCGACCTGGTGGAGCTGGTTAAGCAGCGCATTG
AGGTCACGGATGGAAGGCTACAAGCGGCCTTTGTCGTGTCGCGGGCGATCAAAGGCACGCGCATCGGCGG
TGAGGTTGCCGAGGCGCTGGCCGGGTACGAGCTGCCCATTCTTGAGTCCCGTATCACGCAGCGCGTGAGC
TACCCAGGCACTGCCGCCGCCGGCACAACCGTTCTTGAATCAGAACCCGAGGGCGACGCTGCCCGCGAGG
TCCAGGCGCTGGCCGCTGAAATTAAATCAAAACTCATTTGAGTTAATGAGGTAAAGAGAAAATGAGCAAA
AGCACAAACACGCTAAGTGCCGGCCGTCCGAGCGCACGCAGCAGCAAGGCTGCAACGTTGGCCAGCCTGG
CAGACACGCCAGCCATGAAGCGGGTCAACTTTCAGTTGCCGGCGGAGGATCACACCAAGCTGAAGATGTA
CGCGGTACGCCAAGGCAAGACCATTACCGAGCTGCTATCTGAATACATCGCGCAGCTACCAGAGTAAATG
AGCAAATGAATAAATGAGTAGATGAATTTTAGCGGCTAAAGGAGGCGGCATGGAAAATCAAGAACAACCA
GGCACCGACGCCGTGGAATGCCCCATGTGTGGAGGAACGGGCGGTTGGCCAGGCGTAAGCGGCTGGGTTG
TCTGCCGGCCCTGCAATGGCACTGGAACCCCCAAGCCCGAGGAATCGGCGTGAGCGGTCGCAAACCATCC
GGCCCGGTACAAATCGGCGCGGCGCTGGGTGATGACCTGGTGGAGAAGTTGAAGGCCGCGCAGGCCGCCC
AGCGGCAACGCATCGAGGCAGAAGCACGCCCCGGTGAATCGTGGCAAGCGGCCGCTGATCGAATCCGCAA
AGAATCCCGGCAACCGCCGGCAGCCGGTGCGCCGTCGATTAGGAAGCCGCCCAAGGGCGACGAGCAACCA
GATTTTTTCGTTCCGATGCTCTATGACGTGGGCACCCGCGATAGTCGCAGCATCATGGACGTGGCCGTTT
TCCGTCTGTCGAAGCGTGACCGACGAGCTGGCGAGGTGATCCGCTACGAGCTTCCAGACGGGCACGTAGA
GGTTTCCGCAGGGCCGGCCGGCATGGCCAGTGTGTGGGATTACGACCTGGTACTGATGGCGGTTTCCCAT
CTAACCGAATCCATGAACCGATACCGGGAAGGGAAGGGAGACAAGCCCGGCCGCGTGTTCCGTCCACACG
TTGCGGACGTACTCAAGTTCTGCCGGCGAGCCGATGGCGGAAAGCAGAAAGACGACCTGGTAGAAACCTG
CATTCGGTTAAACACCACGCACGTTGCCATGCAGCGTACGAAGAAGGCCAAGAACGGCCGCCTGGTGACG
GTATCCGAGGGTGAAGCCTTGATTAGCCGCTACAAGATCGTAAAGAGCGAAACCGGGCGGCCGGAGTACA
TCGAGATCGAGCTAGCTGATTGGATGTACCGCGAGATCACAGAAGGCAAGAACCCGGACGTGCTGACGGT
TCACCCCGATTACTTTTTGATCGATCCCGGCATCGGCCGTTTTCTCTACCGCCTGGCACGCCGCGCCGCA
GGCAAGGCAGAAGCCAGATGGTTGTTCAAGACGATCTACGAACGCAGTGGCAGCGCCGGAGAGTTCAAGA
AGTTCTGTTTCACCGTGCGCAAGCTGATCGGGTCAAATGACCTGCCGGAGTACGATTTGAAGGAGGAGGC
GGGGCAGGCTGGCCCGATCCTAGTCATGCGCTACCGCAACCTGATCGAGGGCGAAGCATCCGCCGGTTCC
TAATGTACGGAGCAGATGCTAGGGCAAATTGCCCTAGCAGGGGAAAAAGGTCGAAAAGGTCTCTTTCCTG
TGGATAGCACGTACATTGGGAACCCAAAGCCGTACATTGGGAACCGGAACCCGTACATTGGGAACCCAAA
GCCGTACATTGGGAACCGGTCACACATGTAAGTGACTGATATAAAAGAGAAAAAAGGCGATTTTTCCGCC
TAAAACTCTTTAAAACTTATTAAAACTCTTAAAACCCGCCTGGCCTGTGCATAACTGTCTGGCCAGCGCA
CAGCCGAAGAGCTGCAAAAAGCGCCTACCCTTCGGTCGCTGCGCTCCCTACGCCCCGCCGCTTCGCGTCG
GCCTATCGCGGCCGCTGGCCGCTCAAAAATGGCTGGCCTACGGCCAGGCAATCTACCAGGGCGCGGACAA
GCCGCGCCGTCGCCACTCGACCGCCGGCGCCCACATCAAGGCACCCTGCCTCGCGCGTTTCGGTGATGAC
GGTGAAAACCTCTGACACATGCAGCTCCCGGAGACGGTCACAGCTTGTCTGTAAGCGGATGCCGGGAGCA
GACAAGCCCGTCAGGGCGCGTCAGCGGGTGTTGGCGGGTGTCGGGGCGCAGCCATGACCCAGTCACGTAG
CGATAGCGGAGTGTATACTGGCTTAACTATGCGGCATCAGAGCAGATTGTACTGAGAGTGCACCATATGC
GGTGTGAAATACCGCACAGATGCGTAAGGAGAAAATACCGCATCAGGCGCTCTTCCGCTTCCTCGCTCAC
TGACTCGCTGCGCTCGGTCGTTCGGCTGCGGCGAGCGGTATCAGCTCACTCAAAGGCGGTAATACGGTTA
TCCACAGAATCAGGGGATAACGCAGGAAAGAACATGTGAGCAAAAGGCCAGCAAAAGGCCAGGAACCGTA
AAAAGGCCGCGTTGCTGGCGTTTTTCCATAGGCTCCGCCCCCCTGACGAGCATCACAAAAATCGACGCTC
AAGTCAGAGGTGGCGAAACCCGACAGGACTATAAAGATACCAGGCGTTTCCCCCTGGAAGCTCCCTCGTG
CGCTCTCCTGTTCCGACCCTGCCGCTTACCGGATACCTGTCCGCCTTTCTCCCTTCGGGAAGCGTGGCGC
TTTCTCATAGCTCACGCTGTAGGTATCTCAGTTCGGTGTAGGTCGTTCGCTCCAAGCTGGGCTGTGTGCA
CGAACCCCCCGTTCAGCCCGACCGCTGCGCCTTATCCGGTAACTATCGTCTTGAGTCCAACCCGGTAAGA
CACGACTTATCGCCACTGGCAGCAGCCACTGGTAACAGGATTAGCAGAGCGAGGTATGTAGGCGGTGCTA
CAGAGTTCTTGAAGTGGTGGCCTAACTACGGCTACACTAGAAGGACAGTATTTGGTATCTGCGCTCTGCT
GAAGCCAGTTACCTTCGGAAAAAGAGTTGGTAGCTCTTGATCCGGCAAACAAACCACCGCTGGTAGCGGT
GGTTTTTTTGTTTGCAAGCAGCAGATTACGCGCAGAAAAAAAGGATCTCAAGAAGATCCTTTGATCTTTT
CTACGGGGTCTGACGCTCAGTGGAACGAAAACTCACGTTAAGGGATTTTGGTCATGCATGATATATCTCC
CAATTTGTGTAGGGCTTATTATGCACGCTTAAAAATAATAAAAGCAGACTTGACCTGATAGTTTGGCTGT
GAGCAATTATGTGCTTAGTGCATCTAACGCTTGAGTTAAGCCGCGCCGCGAAGCGGCGTCGGCTTGAACG
AATTTCTAGCTAGACATTATTTGCCGACTACCTTGGTGATCTCGCCTTTCACGTAGTGGACAAATTCTTC
CAACTGATCTGCGCGCGAGGCCAAGCGATCTTCTTCTTGTCCAAGATAAGCCTGTCTAGCTTCAAGTATG
ACGGGCTGATACTGGGCCGGCAGGCGCTCCATTGCCCAGTCGGCAGCGACATCCTTCGGCGCGATTTTGC
CGGTTACTGCGCTGTACCAAATGCGGGACAACGTAAGCACTACATTTCGCTCATCGCCAGCCCAGTCGGG
CGGCGAGTTCCATAGCGTTAAGGTTTCATTTAGCGCCTCAAATAGATCCTGTTCAGGAACCGGATCAAAG
AGTTCCTCCGCCGCTGGACCTACCAAGGCAACGCTATGTTCTCTTGCTTTTGTCAGCAAGATAGCCAGAT
CAATGTCGATCGTGGCTGGCTCGAAGATACCTGCAAGAATGTCATTGCGCTGCCATTCTCCAAATTGCAG
TTCGCGCTTAGCTGGATAACGCCACGGAATGATGTCGTCGTGCACAACAATGGTGACTTCTACAGCGCGG
AGAATCTCGCTCTCTCCAGGGGAAGCCGAAGTTTCCAAAAGGTCGTTGATCAAAGCTCGCCGCGTTGTTT
CATCAAGCCTTACGGTCACCGTAACCAGCAAATCAATATCACTGTGTGGCTTCAGGCCGCCATCCACTGC
GGAGCCGTACAAATGTACGGCCAGCAACGTCGGTTCGAGATGGCGCTCGATGACGCCAACTACCTCTGAT
AGTTGAGTCGATACTTCGGCGATCACCGCTTCCCCCATGATGTTTAACTTTGTTTTAGGGCGACTGCCCT
GCTGCGTAACATCGTTGCTGCTCCATAACATCAAACATCGACCCACGGCGTAACGCGCTTGCTGCTTGGA
TGCCCGAGGCATAGACTGTACCCCAAAAAAACAGTCATAACAAGCCATGAAAACCGCCACTGCGCCGTTA
CCACCGCTGCGTTCGGTCAAGGTTCTGGACCAGTTGCGTGAGCGCATACGCTACTTGCATTACAGCTTAC
GAACCGAACAGGCTTATGTCCACTGGGTTCGTGCCCGAATTGATCACAGGCAGCAACGCTCTGTCATCGT
TACAATCAACATGCTACCCTCCGCGAGATCATCCGTGTTTCAAACCCGGCAGCTTAGTTGCCGTTCTTCC
GAATAGCATCGGTAACATGAGCAAAGTCTGCCGCCTTACAACGGCTCTCCCGCTGACGCCGTCCCGGACT
GATGGGCTGCCTGTATCGAGTGGTGATTTTGTGCCGAGCTGCCGGTCGGGGAGCTGTTGGCTGGCTGGTG
GCAGGATATATTGTGGTGTAAACAAATTGACGCTTAGACAACTTAATAACACATTGCGGACGTTTTTAAT
GTACTGAATTAACGCCGAATTGAATTATCAGCTTGCATGCCGGTCGATCTAGTAACATAGATGACACCGC
GCGCGATAATTTATCCTAGTTTGCGCGCTATATTTTGTTTTCTATCGCGTATTAAATGTATAATTGCGGG
ACTCTAATCATAAAAACCCATCTCATAAATAACGTCATGCATTACATGTTAATTATTACATGCTTAACGT
AATTCAACAGAAATTATATGATAATCATCGCAAGACCGGCAACAGGATTCAATCTTAAGAAACTTTATTG
CCAAATGTTTGAACGATCTGCTTGACTCTAGGGAATTAATTCCTGAATCACTGCGACCGGCCCTCCCGCG
ACCCAGCCGAGCGAGCTTAGCGAACTGTGGACGAGAACTGTGCCACCAAGCGTAAGGCCGTTCTCTCGCA
TTTGCCTTGCTAGGCTCGCGCGAGTTGCTGGCTGAGGTCAGAAGAACTCGTCAAGAAGGCGATAGAAGGC
GATGCGCTGCGAATCGGGAGCGGCGATACCGTAAAGCACGAGGAAGCGGTCAGCCCATTCGCCGCCAAGC
TCTTCAGCAATATCACGGGTAGCCAACGCTATGTCCTGATAGCGGTCCGCCACACCCAGCCGGCCACAGT
CGATGAATCCAGAAAAGCGGCCATTTTCCACCATGATATTCGGCAAGCAGGCATCGCCATGGGTCACGAC
GAGATCATCGCCGTCGGGCATGCGCGCCTTGAGCCTGGCGAACAGTTCGGCTGGCGCGAGCCCCTGATGC
TCTTCGTCCAGATCATCCTGATCGACAAGACCGGCTTCCATCCGAGTACGTGCTCGCTCGATGCGATGTT
TCGCTTGGTGGTCGAATGGGCAGGTAGCCGGATCAAGCGTATGCAGCCGCCGCATTGCATCAGCCATGAT
GGATACTTTCTCGGCAGGAGCAAGGTGAGATGACAGGAGATCCTGCCCCGGCACTTCGCCCAATAGCAGC
CAGTCCCTTCCCGCTTCAGTGACAACGTCGAGCACAGCTGCGCAAGGAACGCCCGTCGTGGCCAGCCACG
ATAGCCGCGCTGCCTCGTCCTGCAGTTCATTCAGGGCACCGGACAGGTCGGTCTTGACAAAAAGAACCGG
GCGCCCCTGCGCTGACAGCCGGAACACGGCGGCATCAGAGCAGCCGATTGTCTGTTGTGCCCAGTCATAG
CCGAATAGCCTCTCCACCCAAGCGGCCGGAGAACCTGCGTGCAATCCATCTTGTTCAATCATAGGGGGGA
TTCGAGTTGAGAGTGAATATGAGACTCTAATTGGATACCGAGGGGAATTTATGGAACGTCAGTGGAGCAT
TTTTGACAAGAAATATTTGCTAGCTGATAGTGACCTTAGGCGACTTTTGAACGCGCAATAATGGTTTCTG
ACGTATGTGCTTAGCTCATTAAACTCCAGAAACCCGCGGCTCAGTGGCTCCTTCAACGTTGCGGTTCTGT
CAGTTCCAAACGTAAAACGGCTTGTCCCGCGTCATCGGCGGGGGTCATAACGTGACTCCCTTAATTCTCC
GCTCATGATCGATAATTCGAGCTCAAAAAAGCACCGACTCGGTGCCACTTTTTCAAGTTGATAACGGACT
AGCCTTATTTTAACTTGCTATTTCTAGCTCTAAAACCTCTGCAGGTGACTCTCGAGACACCTGCCTCCAA
TCACTACTTCGACTCTAGCTGTATATAAACTCAGCTTCGTTTTCTTATCTAAGCGATGTGGGACTTTTGA
AGATTGTTTTCAACTTAAATGGGCCTATATAAGAAATACTATTGTTCTTTCCCATATAAATGGGCCTGCT
TCTCTTCTTTCAGATTCCCAGGGGCCTTTTGAAGATTATCTTCATATCTTAAGAATGAAGATGTTTTATT
CAATCAAATTCTTGAAGGTTCGATGCCTAATCATTCGAATTCGAGCTCTCCCATATGGTCGACTAGAGCC
AAGCTGATCTCCTTTGCCCCGGAGATCACCATGGACGACTTTCTCTATCTCTACGATCTAGGAAGAAAGT
TCGACGGAGAAGGTGACGATACCATGTTCACCACCGATAATGAGAAGATTAGCCTCTTCAATTTCAGAAA
GAATGCTGACCCACAGATGGTTAGAGAGGCCTACGCGGCAGGTCTCATCAAGACGATCTACCCGAGTAAT
AATCTCCAGGAGATCAAATACCTTCCCAAGAAGGTTAAAGATGCAGTCAAAAGATTCAGGACTAACTGCA
TCAAGAACACAGAGAAAGATATATTTCTCAAGATCAGAAGTACTATTCCAGTATGGACGATTCAAGGCTT
GCTTCATAAACCAAGGCAAGTAATAGAGATTGGAGTCTCTAAGAAAGTAGTTCCTACTGAATCAAAGGCC
ATGGAGTCAAAAATTCAGATCGAGGATCTAACAGAACTCGCCGTGAAGACTGGCGAACAGTTCATACAGA
GTCTTTTACGACTCAATGACAAGAAGAAAATCTTCGTCAACATGGTGGAGCACGACACTCTCGTCTACTC
CAAGAATATCAAAGATACAGTCTCAGAAGACCAAAGGGCTAT
